Addgene plasmid #226385: pcDNA3.1(-).TagRFP.T-2A-V5-20A3R.Tau2N4R-WPRE
Purpose: Expresses tau propagation ORF with V5 tag on 20A3R mutant 2N4R tau
Depositing lab: Bradley Hyman. Depositing organization: Massachusetts General Hospital. Publication: Alzheimer disease-associated tau post-translational modification mimics impact tau propagation and uptake. Dickson JR, Sobolewski RGR, Fernandes AR, Cooper JM, Fan Z, Chung M, Donahue C, Oakley DH, Strickland DK, Hyman BT. J Neuropathol Exp Neurol. 2025 Jun 1;84(6):459-470. doi: 10.1093/jnen/nlaf007. PubMed 39984820.
Backbone
  Vector backbone: pcDNA3.1(-)
  Backbone size w/o insert (bp): 5427
  Vector type: Mammalian Expression
Growth in bacteria
  Bacterial resistance: Ampicillin, 100 μg/mL
  Growth temperature: 37°C
  Growth strain: DH5alpha
  Copy number: High Copy
Gene/Insert
  Gene/Insert name: Tau2N4R
  Species: H. sapiens (human); synthetic
  Insert size (bp): 2174
  Mutation: 20A3R, Tau2N4R
  Entrez Gene: MAPT (a.k.a. DDPAC, FTD1, FTDP-17, MAPTL, MSTD, MTBT1, MTBT2, PPND, PPP1R103, TAU, Tau-PHF6, tau-40)
  Tag / fusion protein: TagRFP.T.2A.V5 (N terminal on insert)
  Cloning method: Other
Terms and licenses: Academic/Nonprofit Terms; Industry Terms: Not Available to Industry
How to cite: pcDNA3.1(-).TagRFP.T-2A-V5-20A3R.Tau2N4R-WPRE was a gift from Bradley Hyman (Addgene plasmid # 226385 ; http://n2t.net/addgene:226385 ; RRID:Addgene_226385)
