[The description below was written by a language model from this plasmid's Addgene catalogue record and pLannotate feature annotations shown in this document.]
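Description:
pcDNA3.1(-).TagRFP.T-2A-V5-20A3R.Tau2N4R-WPRE is a mammalian expression plasmid of about 8.3 kb built on the pcDNA3.1(-) backbone. It is propagated in E. coli through a high-copy ColE1/pUC-type origin with ampicillin selection (AmpR under its own bla promoter), and it also carries an f1 origin. For mammalian cells, the backbone supplies an SV40 promoter-driven neomycin resistance gene with an SV40 polyadenylation signal, which in principle allows G418 selection of stable transfectants. The short HIV-1 LTR, ble, lacI and bom hits in the automated annotation are small fragments, most likely backbone remnants or incidental matches rather than functional elements.

The payload is a single open reading frame driven by the CMV immediate-early enhancer/promoter, with a T7 promoter just upstream. It encodes the red fluorescent protein TagRFP-T, followed by a 2A peptide (named in the construct title and tag field but not separately annotated, presumably lying in the gap between TagRFP-T and the V5 tag), then a V5 epitope tag fused to the N-terminus of human 2N4R tau (MAPT). The tau carries the "20A3R" mutation set; the record does not list the individual substitutions, though the associated publication concerns mimics of Alzheimer disease-associated tau post-translational modifications. A WPRE downstream of the coding sequence enhances transcript expression, and the bGH poly(A) signal terminates the message.

Because the 2A element yields separate TagRFP-T and V5-tau proteins from one transcript, red fluorescence marks the cells that express the construct. V5-tagged tau detected in cells lacking the red reporter can then be interpreted as protein transferred from donor cells. This fits the stated purpose as a tau propagation ORF for studying how such modifications affect tau propagation and uptake.
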