Features (pLannotate 1.2.2; 24 found; start..end, strand, type, name):
     28..80      -  misc_feature   bom (fragment): basis of mobility region from pBR322
    235..614     +  enhancer       CMV enhancer: human cytomegalovirus immediate early enhancer
    615..818     +  promoter       CMV promoter: human cytomegalovirus (CMV) immediate early promoter
    814..847     +  LTR            5' LTR (truncated) (fragment): truncated 5' long terminal repeat (LTR) from HIV-1
    863..881     +  promoter       T7 promoter: promoter for bacteriophage T7 RNA polymerase
    921..973     +  misc_feature   MCS: multiple cloning site
    987..1718    +  CDS            TagRFP-T: TagRFP-T is a basic (constitutively fluorescent) red fluorescent protein published in 2008, derived from Entacmaea quadricolor. It has low acid sensitivity.
   1791..1832    +  CDS            V5 tag: epitope tag from simian virus 5
   1839..3158    +  CDS            MAPT: TAU_SPECI - Experimental evidence at protein level: Swiss-Prot protein existence level 1. Promotes microtubule assembly and stability, and might be involved in the establishment and maintenance of neuronal polarity. The C-terminus binds axonal microtubules while the N-terminus binds neural plasma membrane components, suggesting that tau functions as a linker protein between both. Axonal polarity is predetermined by tau localization (in the neuronal cell) in the domain of the cell body defined by the centrosome. The short isoforms allow plasticity of the cytoskeleton whereas the longer isoforms
   3178..3766    +  misc_feature   WPRE: woodchuck hepatitis virus posttranscriptional regulatory element
   3866..4090    +  polyA_signal   bGH poly(A) signal: bovine growth hormone polyadenylation signal
   4094..4115    +  promoter       SV40 promoter (fragment): SV40 enhancer and early promoter
   4136..4564    +  rep_origin     f1 ori (sequence partly withheld): f1 bacteriophage origin of replication; arrow indicates direction of (+) strand synthesis
   4578..4907    +  promoter       SV40 promoter: SV40 enhancer and early promoter
   4974..5765    +  CDS            neo: KKA2_KLEPN - Also known as kan, nptII. Experimental evidence at protein level: Swiss-Prot protein existence level 1. Resistance to kanamycin, neomycin, paromomycin, ribostamycin, butirosin and gentamicin B. From Klebsiella pneumoniae.
   5789..5947    +  CDS            ble (fragment): BLE_KLEPN - Experimental evidence at protein level: Swiss-Prot protein existence level 1. Binding protein with a strong affinity to the bleomycin family of antibiotics. Binds to CL990; an antimitotic-antibiotic compound. From Klebsiella pneumoniae.
   5942..6063    +  polyA_signal   SV40 poly(A) signal: SV40 polyadenylation signal
   6136..6152    -  protein_bind   lac operator: The lac repressor binds to the lac operator to inhibit transcription in E. coli. This inhibition can be relieved by adding lactose or isopropyl-β-D-thiogalactopyranoside (IPTG). lac repressor encoded by lacI
   6160..6190    -  promoter       lac promoter: promoter for the E. coli lac operon
   6205..6226    -  protein_bind   CAP binding site: CAP binding activates transcription in the presence of cAMP. E. coli catabolite activator protein
   6239..6331    -  CDS            lacI (fragment): lac repressor; lacI; The lac repressor binds to the lac operator to inhibit transcription in E. coli. This inhibition can be relieved by adding lactose or isopropyl-β-D-thiogalactopyranoside (IPTG).
   6514..7102    -  rep_origin     ori: high-copy-number ColE1/pMB1/pBR322/pUC origin of replication
   7273..8133    -  CDS            AmpR: β-lactamase; bla; confers resistance to ampicillin, carbenicillin, and related antibiotics
   8134..8238    -  promoter       AmpR promoter: bla
>Addgene plasmid #226385 | pcDNA3.1(-).TagRFP.T-2A-V5-20A3R.Tau2N4R-WPRE | addgene full sequence | sequence record 450742 | Addgene NGS Result
GACGGATCGGGAGATCTCCCGATCCCCTATGGTGCACTCTCAGTACAATCTGCTCTGATGCCGCATAGTT
AAGCCAGTATCTGCTCCCTGCTTGTGTGTTGGAGGTCGCTGAGTAGTGCGCGAGCAAAATTTAAGCTACA
ACAAGGCAAGGCTTGACCGACAATTGCATGAAGAATCTGCTTAGGGTTAGGCGTTTTGCGCTGCTTCGCG
ATGTACGGGCCAGATATACGCGTTGACATTGATTATTGACTAGTTATTAATAGTAATCAATTACGGGGTC
ATTAGTTCATAGCCCATATATGGAGTTCCGCGTTACATAACTTACGGTAAATGGCCCGCCTGGCTGACCG
CCCAACGACCCCCGCCCATTGACGTCAATAATGACGTATGTTCCCATAGTAACGCCAATAGGGACTTTCC
ATTGACGTCAATGGGTGGAGTATTTACGGTAAACTGCCCACTTGGCAGTACATCAAGTGTATCATATGCC
AAGTACGCCCCCTATTGACGTCAATGACGGTAAATGGCCCGCCTGGCATTATGCCCAGTACATGACCTTA
TGGGACTTTCCTACTTGGCAGTACATCTACGTATTAGTCATCGCTATTACCATGGTGATGCGGTTTTGGC
AGTACATCAATGGGCGTGGATAGCGGTTTGACTCACGGGGATTTCCAAGTCTCCACCCCATTGACGTCAA
TGGGAGTTTGTTTTGGCACCAAAATCAACGGGACTTTCCAAAATGTCGTAACAACTCCGCCCCATTGACG
CAAATGGGCGGTAGGCGTGTACGGTGGGAGGTCTATATAAGCAGAGCTCTCTGGCTAACTAGAGAACCCA
CTGCTTACTGGCTTATCGAAATTAATACGACTCACTATAGGGAGACCCAAGCTGGCTAGCGTTTAAACGG
GCCCTCTAGACTCGAGCTCAAGCTTCGAATTCTGCAGTCGACGGTACCGCGGGCCCGGGATCCACCGGTC
GCCACCATGGTGTCTAAGGGCGAAGAGCTGATTAAGGAGAACATGCACATGAAGCTGTACATGGAGGGCA
CCGTGAACAACCACCACTTCAAGTGCACATCCGAGGGCGAAGGCAAGCCCTACGAGGGCACCCAGACCAT
GAGAATCAAGGTGGTCGAGGGCGGCCCTCTCCCCTTCGCCTTCGACATCCTGGCTACCAGCTTCATGTAC
GGCAGCAGAACCTTCATCAACCACACCCAGGGCATCCCCGACTTCTTTAAGCAGTCCTTCCCTGAGGGCT
TCACATGGGAGAGAGTCACCACATACGAAGACGGGGGCGTGCTGACCGCTACCCAGGACACCAGCCTCCA
GGACGGCTGCCTCATCTACAACGTCAAGATCAGAGGGGTGAACTTCCCATCCAACGGCCCTGTGATGCAG
AAGAAAACACTCGGCTGGGAGGCCAACACCGAGATGCTGTACCCCGCTGACGGCGGCCTGGAAGGCAGAA
CCGACATGGCCCTGAAGCTCGTGGGCGGGGGCCACCTGATCTGCAACTTCAAGACCACATACAGATCCAA
GAAACCCGCTAAGAACCTCAAGATGCCCGGCGTCTACTATGTGGACCACAGACTGGAAAGAATCAAGGAG
GCCGACAAAGAGACCTACGTCGAGCAGCACGAGGTGGCTGTGGCCAGATACTGCGACCTCCCTAGCAAAC
TGGGGCACAAACTTAATGGCATGGACGAGCTGTACAAGGGTACCGGCGAGGGCAGAGGAAGTCTGCTAAC
ATGCGGTGACGTCGAGGAGAATCCTGGCCCAACCGGTAAAGGTAAGCCTATCCCTAACCCTCTCCTCGGT
CTCGATTCTACGACTAGTGCTGAGCCCCGCCAGGAGTTCGAAGTGATGGAAGATCACGCTGGGACGTACG
GGTTGGGGGACAGGAAAGATCAGGGGGGCTACGCCATGCACCAAGACCAAGAGGGTGACACGGACGCTGG
CCTGAAAGAATCTCCCCTGCAGACCCCCACTGAGGACGGATCTGAGGAACCGGGCTCTGAAACCTCTGAT
GCTAAGGCCGCCCCAGCCGCGGAAGATGTGACAGCACCCTTAGTGGATGAGGGAGCTCCCGGCAAGCAGG
CTGCCGCGCAGCCCCACACGGAGATCCCAGAAGGAACCACAGCTGAAGAAGCAGGCATTGGAGACGCCCC
CGCCCTGGAAGACGAAGCTGCTGGTCACGTGACCCAAGCTCGCATGGTCAGTAAAAGCAAAGACGGGACT
GGAAGCGATGACAAAAAAGCCAAGGGGGCTGATGGTAAAACGAAGATCGCCACACCGCGGGGAGCAGCCC
CTCCAGGCCAGAAGGGCCAGGCCAACGCCACCAGGATTCCAGCAAAAACCCCGCCCGCTCCAAAGGCCCC
ACCCAGCTCTGGTGAACCTCCAAAATCAGGGGATCGCAGCGGCTACAGCGCCCCCGGCTCCCCAGGCACT
CCCGGCAGCCGCTCCCGCGCCCCGGCCCTTCCAGCCCCACCCACCCGGGAGCCCAAGAAGGTGGCAGTGG
TCCGTGCCCCACCCAAGGCCCCGGCCTCCGCCAAGAGCCGCCTGCAGACAGCCCCCGTGCCCATGCCAGA
CCTGAAGAATGTCAAGTCCAAGATCGGCGCCGCCGAGAACCTGAAGCACCAGCCGGGAGGCGGGAAGGTG
CAGATAATTAATAAGAGACTGGATCTTAGCAACGTCCAGTCCAAGTGTGGCTCAAAGGATAATATCAAAC
ACGTCCCGGGAGGCGGCAGTGTGCAAATAGTCTACAAACCAGTTGACCTGAGCAAGGTGACCTCCAAGTG
TGGCTCATTAGGCAACATCCATCATAAACCAGGAGGTGGCCAGGTGGAAGTAAAATCTGAGAGACTTGAC
TTCAAGGACAGAGTCCAGTCGAGAATTGGGTCCCTGGACAATATCACCCACGTCCCTGGCGGAGGAAATA
AAAAGATTGAAACCCACAAGCTGACCTTCCGCGAGAACGCCAAAGCCAAGACAGACCACGGGGCGGAGAT
CGTGTACAAGGCCCCAGTGGTGGCCGGGGACGCCGCCCCACGGCATCTCAGCAATGTCTCCTCCACCGGC
AGCATCGACATGGTAGACTCGCCCCAGCTCGCCACGCTAGCTGACGAGGTGTCTGCCTCCCTGGCCAAGC
AGGGTTTGTAGGGATCCGATTATCGATAATCAACCTCTGGATTACAAAATTTGTGAAAGATTGACTGGTA
TTCTTAACTATGTTGCTCCTTTTACGCTATGTGGATACGCTGCTTTAATGCCTTTGTATCATGCTATTGC
TTCCCGTATGGCTTTCATTTTCTCCTCCTTGTATAAATCCTGGTTGCTGTCTCTTTATGAGGAGTTGTGG
CCCGTTGTCAGGCAACGTGGCGTGGTGTGCACTGTGTTTGCTGACGCAACCCCCACTGGTTGGGGCATTG
CCACCACCTGTCAGCTCCTTTCCGGGACTTTCGCTTTCCCCCTCCCTATTGCCACGGCGGAACTCATCGC
CGCCTGCCTTGCCCGCTGCTGGACAGGGGCTCGGCTGTTGGGCACTGACAATTCCGTGGTGTTGTCGGGG
AAATCATCGTCCTTTCCTTGGCTGCTCGCCTGTGTTGCCACCTGGATTCTGCGCGGGACGCCCTTCTGCT
ACGTCCCTTCGGCCCTCAATCCAGCGGACCTTCCTTCCCGCGGCCTGCTGCCGGCTCTGCGGCCTCTTCC
GCGTCTTCGCCTTCGCCCTCAGACGAGTCGGATCTCCCTTTGGGCCGCCTCCCCGCATCGATACCGTCGA
GCGATATCTGCAGAATTCCACCACACTGGACTAGTGGATCCGAGCTCGGTACCAAGCTTAAGTTTAAACC
GCTGATCAGCCTCGACTGTGCCTTCTAGTTGCCAGCCATCTGTTGTTTGCCCCTCCCCCGTGCCTTCCTT
GACCCTGGAAGGTGCCACTCCCACTGTCCTTTCCTAATAAAATGAGGAAATTGCATCGCATTGTCTGAGT
AGGTGTCATTCTATTCTGGGGGGTGGGGTGGGGCAGGACAGCAAGGGGGAGGATTGGGAAGACAATAGCA
GGCATGCTGGGGATGCGGTGGGCTCTATGGCTTCTGAGGCGGAAAGAACCAGCTGGGGCTCTAGGGGGTA
TCCCC
[124 nt withheld, positions 4136-4259]
C
[91 nt withheld, positions 4261-4351]
A
[49 nt withheld, positions 4353-4401]
CCTTTGACGTTGGAGTCCACGTTCTTT
[37 nt withheld, positions 4429-4465]
ACCCTATCTCGGTCTATTCTTTTGATTTATAAGGGATTTTGCCGATTTCGGCCTATTGGTTAAAAAATGA
GCTGATTTAACAAAAATTTAACGCGAATTAATTCTGTGGAATGTGTGTCAGTTAGGGTGTGGAAAGTCCC
CAGGCTCCCCAGCAGGCAGAAGTATGCAAAGCATGCATCTCAATTAGTCAGCAACCAGGTGTGGAAAGTC
CCCAGGCTCCCCAGCAGGCAGAAGTATGCAAAGCATGCATCTCAATTAGTCAGCAACCATAGTCCCGCCC
CTAACTCCGCCCATCCCGCCCCTAACTCCGCCCAGTTCCGCCCATTCTCCGCCCCATGGCTGACTAATTT
TTTTTATTTATGCAGAGGCCGAGGCCGCCTCTGCCTCTGAGCTATTCCAGAAGTAGTGAGGAGGCTTTTT
TGGAGGCCTAGGCTTTTGCAAAAAGCTCCCGGGAGCTTGTATATCCATTTTCGGATCTGATCAAGAGACA
GGATGAGGATCGTTTCGCATGATTGAACAAGATGGATTGCACGCAGGTTCTCCGGCCGCTTGGGTGGAGA
GGCTATTCGGCTATGACTGGGCACAACAGACAATCGGCTGCTCTGATGCCGCCGTGTTCCGGCTGTCAGC
GCAGGGGCGCCCGGTTCTTTTTGTCAAGACCGACCTGTCCGGTGCCCTGAATGAACTGCAGGACGAGGCA
GCGCGGCTATCGTGGCTGGCCACGACGGGCGTTCCTTGCGCAGCTGTGCTCGACGTTGTCACTGAAGCGG
GAAGGGACTGGCTGCTATTGGGCGAAGTGCCGGGGCAGGATCTCCTGTCATCTCACCTTGCTCCTGCCGA
GAAAGTATCCATCATGGCTGATGCAATGCGGCGGCTGCATACGCTTGATCCGGCTACCTGCCCATTCGAC
CACCAAGCGAAACATCGCATCGAGCGAGCACGTACTCGGATGGAAGCCGGTCTTGTCGATCAGGATGATC
TGGACGAAGAGCATCAGGGGCTCGCGCCAGCCGAACTGTTCGCCAGGCTCAAGGCGCGCATGCCCGACGG
CGAGGATCTCGTCGTGACCCATGGCGATGCCTGCTTGCCGAATATCATGGTGGAAAATGGCCGCTTTTCT
GGATTCATCGACTGTGGCCGGCTGGGTGTGGCGGACCGCTATCAGGACATAGCGTTGGCTACCCGTGATA
TTGCTGAAGAGCTTGGCGGCGAATGGGCTGACCGCTTCCTCGTGCTTTACGGTATCGCCGCTCCCGATTC
GCAGCGCATCGCCTTCTATCGCCTTCTTGACGAGTTCTTCTGAGCGGGACTCTGGGGTTCGAAATGACCG
ACCAAGCGACGCCCAACCTGCCATCACGAGATTTCGATTCCACCGCCGCCTTCTATGAAAGGTTGGGCTT
CGGAATCGTTTTCCGGGACGCCGGCTGGATGATCCTCCAGCGCGGGGATCTCATGCTGGAGTTCTTCGCC
CACCCCAACTTGTTTATTGCAGCTTATAATGGTTACAAATAAAGCAATAGCATCACAAATTTCACAAATA
AAGCATTTTTTTCACTGCATTCTAGTTGTGGTTTGTCCAAACTCATCAATGTATCTTATCATGTCTGTAT
ACCGTCGACCTCTAGCTAGAGCTTGGCGTAATCATGGTCATAGCTGTTTCCTGTGTGAAATTGTTATCCG
CTCACAATTCCACACAACATACGAGCCGGAAGCATAAAGTGTAAAGCCTGGGGTGCCTAATGAGTGAGCT
AACTCACATTAATTGCGTTGCGCTCACTGCCCGCTTTCCAGTCGGGAAACCTGTCGTGCCAGCTGCATTA
ATGAATCGGCCAACGCGCGGGGAGAGGCGGTTTGCGTATTGGGCGCTCTTCCGCTTCCTCGCTCACTGAC
TCGCTGCGCTCGGTCGTTCGGCTGCGGCGAGCGGTATCAGCTCACTCAAAGGCGGTAATACGGTTATCCA
CAGAATCAGGGGATAACGCAGGAAAGAACATGTGAGCAAAAGGCCAGCAAAAGGCCAGGAACCGTAAAAA
GGCCGCGTTGCTGGCGTTTTTCCATAGGCTCCGCCCCCCTGACGAGCATCACAAAAATCGACGCTCAAGT
CAGAGGTGGCGAAACCCGACAGGACTATAAAGATACCAGGCGTTTCCCCCTGGAAGCTCCCTCGTGCGCT
CTCCTGTTCCGACCCTGCCGCTTACCGGATACCTGTCCGCCTTTCTCCCTTCGGGAAGCGTGGCGCTTTC
TCATAGCTCACGCTGTAGGTATCTCAGTTCGGTGTAGGTCGTTCGCTCCAAGCTGGGCTGTGTGCACGAA
CCCCCCGTTCAGCCCGACCGCTGCGCCTTATCCGGTAACTATCGTCTTGAGTCCAACCCGGTAAGACACG
ACTTATCGCCACTGGCAGCAGCCACTGGTAACAGGATTAGCAGAGCGAGGTATGTAGGCGGTGCTACAGA
GTTCTTGAAGTGGTGGCCTAACTACGGCTACACTAGAAGAACAGTATTTGGTATCTGCGCTCTGCTGAAG
CCAGTTACCTTCGGAAAAAGAGTTGGTAGCTCTTGATCCGGCAAACAAACCACCGCTGGTAGCGGTGGTT
TTTTTGTTTGCAAGCAGCAGATTACGCGCAGAAAAAAAGGATCTCAAGAAGATCCTTTGATCTTTTCTAC
GGGGTCTGACGCTCAGTGGAACGAAAACTCACGTTAAGGGATTTTGGTCATGAGATTATCAAAAAGGATC
TTCACCTAGATCCTTTTAAATTAAAAATGAAGTTTTAAATCAATCTAAAGTATATATGAGTAAACTTGGT
CTGACAGTTACCAATGCTTAATCAGTGAGGCACCTATCTCAGCGATCTGTCTATTTCGTTCATCCATAGT
TGCCTGACTCCCCGTCGTGTAGATAACTACGATACGGGAGGGCTTACCATCTGGCCCCAGTGCTGCAATG
ATACCGCGAGACCCACGCTCACCGGCTCCAGATTTATCAGCAATAAACCAGCCAGCCGGAAGGGCCGAGC
GCAGAAGTGGTCCTGCAACTTTATCCGCCTCCATCCAGTCTATTAATTGTTGCCGGGAAGCTAGAGTAAG
TAGTTCGCCAGTTAATAGTTTGCGCAACGTTGTTGCCATTGCTACAGGCATCGTGGTGTCACGCTCGTCG
TTTGGTATGGCTTCATTCAGCTCCGGTTCCCAACGATCAAGGCGAGTTACATGATCCCCCATGTTGTGCA
AAAAAGCGGTTAGCTCCTTCGGTCCTCCGATCGTTGTCAGAAGTAAGTTGGCCGCAGTGTTATCACTCAT
GGTTATGGCAGCACTGCATAATTCTCTTACTGTCATGCCATCCGTAAGATGCTTTTCTGTGACTGGTGAG
TACTCAACCAAGTCATTCTGAGAATAGTGTATGCGGCGACCGAGTTGCTCTTGCCCGGCGTCAATACGGG
ATAATACCGCGCCACATAGCAGAACTTTAAAAGTGCTCATCATTGGAAAACGTTCTTCGGGGCGAAAACT
CTCAAGGATCTTACCGCTGTTGAGATCCAGTTCGATGTAACCCACTCGTGCACCCAACTGATCTTCAGCA
TCTTTTACTTTCACCAGCGTTTCTGGGTGAGCAAAAACAGGAAGGCAAAATGCCGCAAAAAAGGGAATAA
GGGCGACACGGAAATGTTGAATACTCATACTCTTCCTTTTTCAATATTATTGAAGCATTTATCAGGGTTA
TTGTCTCATGAGCGGATACATATTTGAATGTATTTAGAAAAATAAACAAATAGGGGTTCCGCGCACATTT
CCCCGAAAAGTGCCACCTGACGTC
